Addgene plasmid #242639: pBabe-Hygro-RAS
Purpose: RAS expression
Depositing lab: Alain Nepveu. Depositing organization: McGill University. Publication: The function of MYC in base excision repair protects against RAS-induced senescence. Faraco CCF, Zhu W, Fortier AM, Ramdzan ZM, Vickridge E, Ong V, Goudreau F, Djerir B, Bellemare J, Gu S, Zhang H, Carroll BL, Krishnan SS, Leduy L, Guarne A, Park M, Marechal A, Nepveu A. Nucleic Acids Res. 2025 Jul 19;53(14):gkaf706. doi: 10.1093/nar/gkaf706. PubMed 40737085.
Backbone
  Vector backbone: pBabe
  Vector type: Mammalian Expression
Growth in bacteria
  Bacterial resistance: Hygromycin, 200 μg/mL
  Growth temperature: 37°C
  Growth strain: NEB Stable
  Copy number: High Copy
Gene/Insert
  Gene/Insert name: HRASG12V
  Species: H. sapiens (human)
  Mutation: G12V
  Entrez Gene: HRAS (a.k.a. C-BAS/HAS, C-H-RAS, C-HA-RAS1, CTLO, H-RASIDX, HAMSV, HRAS1, RASH1, p21ras)
  Cloning method: Gene Synthesis
Terms and licenses: Academic/Nonprofit Terms; Industry Terms: Not Available to Industry
How to cite: pBabe-Hygro-RAS was a gift from Alain Nepveu (Addgene plasmid # 242639 ; http://n2t.net/addgene:242639 ; RRID:Addgene_242639)
