[The description below was written by a language model from this plasmid's Addgene catalogue record and pLannotate feature annotations shown in this document.]
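Description:
pBabe-Hygro-RAS is a Moloney murine leukemia virus-based retroviral expression vector built on the pBabe backbone and catalogued as a mammalian expression plasmid. It carries human HRAS with the oncogenic G12V substitution, an insert made by gene synthesis. The 5,945-nt sequenced record is circular. Read from the upstream LTR, the proviral unit runs through a packaging signal (annotated as an MESV Ψ fragment) and a truncated gag segment lacking its start codon, which extends the packaging region. The H-Ras (G12V) coding sequence follows. No dedicated promoter is annotated immediately upstream of HRAS, so its expression is presumably LTR-driven, as is usual for pBabe vectors. Downstream, an SV40 enhancer/early promoter drives hph, the hygromycin phosphotransferase gene, which allows hygromycin selection of transduced mammalian cells. A second MMLV LTR, preceded by a short fragment annotated as a ΔU3 3' LTR, closes the provirus.

For propagation in bacteria, the plasmid has a high-copy ColE1/pUC-type origin and an AmpR (β-lactamase) cassette with its own promoter. A very short f1 ori fragment is also annotated. The origin is annotated between hph and the downstream LTR, an unusual position that may reflect the assembly or the annotation. The catalogue lists hygromycin as the bacterial resistance. However, the feature table shows an intact ampicillin marker and places hph under a mammalian promoter, so the two sources do not fully agree on this point.

The stated purpose is RAS expression. The associated publication concerns RAS-induced senescence and the role of MYC in base excision repair, which suggests use for stable delivery of oncogenic HRAS G12V into mammalian cells.
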