Features (pLannotate 1.2.2; 12 found; start..end, strand, type, name):
     46..615     +  CDS            H-Ras (G12V): human oncoprotein generated by the G12V mutation in the small GTPase H-Ras
    780..1109    +  promoter       SV40 promoter: SV40 enhancer and early promoter
   1183..2205    +  CDS            hph: KHYB_ECOLX - Experimental evidence at protein level: Swiss-Prot protein existence level 1. The aminoglycoside phosphotransferases achieve inactivation of their antibiotic substrates by phosphorylation. Only phosphorylates hygromycin and closely related compounds such as demethyl analogs and destomycin. From Escherichia coli.
   2236..2258    +  rep_origin     f1 ori (fragment): f1 bacteriophage origin of replication; arrow indicates direction of (+) strand synthesis
   2255..2824    +  rep_origin     ori: high-copy-number ColE1/pMB1/pBR322/pUC origin of replication
   2884..3005    +  LTR            3' LTR (ΔU3) (fragment): self-inactivating 3' long terminal repeat (LTR) from Moloney murine leukemia virus
   3006..3475    +  LTR            LTR: long terminal repeat from Moloney murine leukemia virus
   3590..4450    -  CDS            AmpR: β-lactamase; bla; confers resistance to ampicillin, carbenicillin, and related antibiotics
   4451..4555    -  promoter       AmpR promoter: bla
   4586..5055    +  LTR            LTR: long terminal repeat from Moloney murine leukemia virus
   5179..5453    +  misc_feature   MESV Ψ (fragment): packaging signal of murine embryonic stem cell virus
   5520..5936    +  CDS            gag (truncated): truncated Moloney murine leukemia virus (MMLV) gag gene lacking the start codon
>Addgene plasmid #242639 | pBabe-Hygro-RAS | addgene full sequence | sequence record 486465 | Addgene NGS Result
CCAGTGTGGTGGTACAGCTTGGGGGGCCAGGGCCGGGGCCGAGCGATGACGGAATATAAGCTGGTGGTGG
TGGGCGCCGTCGGTGTGGGCAAGAGTGCGCTGACCATCCAGCTGATCCAGAACCATTTTGTGGACGAATA
CGACCCCACTATAGAGGATTCCTACCGGAAGCAGGTGGTCATTGATGGGGAGACGTGCCTGTTGGACATC
CTGGATACCGCCGGCCAGGAGGAGTACAGCGCCATGCGGGACCAGTACATGCGCACCGGGGAGGGCTTCC
TGTGTGTGTTTGCCATCAACAACACCAAGTCTTTTGAGGACATCCACCAGTACAGGGAGCAGATCAAACG
GGTGAAGGACTCGGATGACGTGCCCATGGTGCTGGTGGGGAACAAGTGTGACCTGGCTGCACGCACTGTG
GAATCTCGGCAGGCTCAGGACCTCGCCCGAAGCTACGGCATCCCCTACATCGAGACCTCGGCCAAGACCC
GGCAGGGAGTGGAGGATGCCTTCTACACGTTGGTGCGTGAGATCCGGCAGCACAAGCTGCGGAAGCTGAA
CCCTCCTGATGAGAGTGGCCCCGGCTGCATGAGCTGCAAGTGTGTGCTCTCCTGACGCAGCACAAGCTCA
GGACATGGAGGTGCCGGATGCAGGAAGGAGGTGCAGACGGAAGGAGGAGGAAGGAAGGACGGAAGCAAGG
AAGGAAGGAAGGGCTGCTGGAGCCCAGTCACCCCCCAAGCTGTAGGAATTCGCCAGCACAGTGGTCGACC
CTGTGGAATGTGTGTCAGTTAGGGTGTGGAAAGTCCCCAGGCTCCCCAGCAGGCAGAAGTATGCAAAGCA
TGCATCTCAATTAGTCAGCAACCAGGTGTGGAAAGTCCCCAGGCTCCCCAGCAGGCAGAAGTATGCAAAG
CATGCATCTCAATTAGTCAGCAACCATAGTCCCGCCCCTAACTCCGCCCATCCCGCCCCTAACTCCGCCC
AGTTCCGCCCATTCTCCGCCCCATGGCTGACTAATTTTTTTTATTTATGCAGAGGCCGAGGCCGCCTCGG
CCTCTGAGCTATTCCAGAAGTAGTGAGGAGGCTTTTTTGGAGGCCTAGGCTTTTGCAAAAAGCTTGCCAG
CTGGGGCGCCCTCTGGTAAGGTTGGGAAGCCCTGCAGATCTGATCCCGGGGGGCAATGAGATATGAAAAA
GCCTGAACTCACCGCGACGTCTGTCGAGAAGTTTCTGATCGAAAAGTTCGACAGCGTCTCCGACCTGATG
CAGCTCTCGGAGGGCGAAGAATCTCGTGCTTTCAGCTTCGATGTAGGAGGGCGTGGATATGTCCTGCGGG
TAAATAGCTGCGCCGATGGTTTCTACAAAGATCGTTATGTTTATCGGCACTTTGCATCGGCCGCGCTCCC
GATTCCGGAAGTGCTTGACATTGGGGAATTTAGCGAGAGCCTGACCTATTGCATCTCCCGCCGTGCACAG
GGTGTCACGTTGCAAGACCTGCCTGAAACCGAACTGCCCGCTGTTCTGCAGCCGGTCGCGGAGGCCATGG
ATGCGATCGCTGCGGCCGATCTTAGCCAGACGAGCGGGTTCGGCCCATTCGGACCGCAAGGAATCGGTCA
ATACACTACATGGCGTGATTTCATATGCGCGATTGCTGATCCCCATGTGTATCACTGGCAAACTGTGATG
GACGACACCGTCAGTGCGTCCGTCGCGCAGGCTCTCGATGAGCTGATGCTTTGGGCCGAGGACTGCCCCG
AAGTCCGGCACCTCGTGCACGCGGATTTCGGCTCCAACAATGTCCTGACGGACAATGGCCGCATAACAGC
GGTCATTGACTGGAGCGAGGCGATGTTCGGGGATTCCCAATACGAGGTCGCCAACATCTTCTTCTGGAGG
CCGTGGTTGGCTTGTATGGAGCAGCAGACGCGCTACTTCGAGCGGAGGCATCCGGAGCTTGCAGGATCGC
CGCGGCTCCGGGCGTATATGCTCCGCATTGGTCTTGACCAACTCTATCAGAGCTTGGTTGACGGCAATTT
CGATGATGCAGCTTGGGCGCAGGGTCGATGCGACGCAATCGTCCGATCCGGAGCCGGGACTGTCGGGCGT
ACACAAATCGCCCGCAGAAGCGCGGCCGTCTGGACCGATGGCTGTGTAGAAGTACTCGCCGATAGTGGAA
ACCGACGCCCCAGCACTCGTCCGAGGGCAAAGGAATAGAGTAGATGCCGACCGGGATCTATCGATGCGGC
GGGTGTGGTGGTTACGCGTAATCTGCTGCTTGCAAACAAAAAAACCACCGCTACCAGCGGTGGTTTGTTT
GCCGGATCAAGAGCTACCAACTCTTTTTCCGAAGGTAACTGGCTTCAGCAGAGCGCAGATACCAAATACT
GTTCTTCTAGTGTAGCCGTAGTTAGGCCACCACTTCAAGAACTCTGTAGCACCGCCTACATACCTCGCTC
TGCTAATCCTGTTACCAGTGGCTGCTGCCAGTGGCGATAAGTCGTGTCTTACCGGGTTGGACTCAAGACG
ATAGTTACCGGATAAGGCGCAGCGGTCGGGCTGAACGGGGGGTTCGTGCACACAGCCCAGCTTGGAGCGA
ACGACCTACACCGAACTGAGATACCTACAGCGTGAGCTATGAGAAAGCGCCACGCTTCCCGAAGGGAGAA
AGGCGGACAGGTATCCGGTAAGCGGCAGGGTCGGAACAGGAGAGCGCACGAGGGAGCTTCCAGGGGGAAA
CGCCTGGTATCTTTATAGTCCTGTCGGGTTTCGCCACCTCTGACTTGAGCGTCGATTTTTGTGATGCTCG
TCAGGGGGGCGGAGCCTATGGAAAAACGCCAGCAACGCATCGATAAAATAAAAGATTTTATTTAGTCTCC
AGAAAAAGGGGGGAATGAAAGACCCCACCTGTAGGTTTGGCAAGCTAGCTTAAGTAACGCCATTTTGCAA
GGCATGGAAAAATACATAACTGAGAATAGAGAAGTTCAGATCAAGGTCAGGAACAGATGGAACAGCTGAA
TATGGGCCAAACAGGATATCTGTGGTAAGCAGTTCCTGCCCCGGCTCAGGGCCAAGAACAGATGGAACAG
CTGAATATGGGCCAAACAGGATATCTGTGGTAAGCAGTTCCTGCCCCGGCTCAGGGCCAAGAACAGATGG
TCCCCAGATGCGGTCCAGCCCTCAGCAGTTTCTAGAGAACCATCAGATGTTTCCAGGGTGCCCCAAGGAC
CTGAAATGACCCTGTGCCTTATTTGAACTAACCAATCAGTTCGCTTCTCGCTTCTGTTCGCGCGCTTCTG
CTCCCCGAGCTCAATAAAAGAGCCCACAACCCCTCACTCGGGGCGCCAGTCCTCCGATTGACTGAGTCGC
CCGGGTACCCGTGTATCCAATAAACCCTCTTGCAGTTGCATCCGACTTGTGGTCTCGCTGTTCCTTGGGA
GGGTCTCCTCTGAGTGATTGACTACCCGTCAGCGGGGGTCTTTCACATGCAGCATGTATCAAAATTAATT
TGGTTTTTTTTCTTAAGTATTTACATTAAATGGCCATAGTGCGGCCGCAAATCAATCTAAAGTATATATG
AGTAAACTTGGTCTGACAGTTACCAATGCTTAATCAGTGAGGCACCTATCTCAGCGATCTGTCTATTTCG
TTCATCCATAGTTGCCTGACTCCCCGTCGTGTAGATAACTACGATACGGGAGGGCTTACCATCTGGCCCC
AGTGCTGCAATGATACCGCGAGACCCACGCTCACCGGCTCCAGATTTATCAGCAATAAACCAGCCAGCCG
GAAGGGCCGAGCGCAGAAGTGGTCCTGCAACTTTATCCGCCTCCATCCAGTCTATTAATTGTTGCCGGGA
AGCTAGAGTAAGTAGTTCGCCAGTTAATAGTTTGCGCAACGTTGTTGCCATTGCTACAGGCATCGTGGTG
TCACGCTCGTCGTTTGGTATGGCTTCATTCAGCTCCGGTTCCCAACGATCAAGGCGAGTTACATGATCCC
CCATGTTGTGCAAAAAAGCGGTTAGCTCCTTCGGTCCTCCGATCGTTGTCAGAAGTAAGTTGGCCGCAGT
GTTATCACTCATGGTTATGGCAGCACTGCATAATTCTCTTACTGTCATGCCATCCGTAAGATGCTTTTCT
GTGACTGGTGAGTACTCAACCAAGTCATTCTGAGAATAGTGTATGCGGCGACCGAGTTGCTCTTGCCCGG
CGTCAATACGGGATAATACCGCGCCACATAGCAGAACTTTAAAAGTGCTCATCATTGGAAAACGTTCTTC
GGGGCGAAAACTCTCAAGGATCTTACCGCTGTTGAGATCCAGTTCGATGTAACCCACTCGTGCACCCAAC
TGATCTTCAGCATCTTTTACTTTCACCAGCGTTTCTGGGTGAGCAAAAACAGGAAGGCAAAATGCCGCAA
AAAAGGGAATAAGGGCGACACGGAAATGTTGAATACTCATACTCTTCCTTTTTCAATATTATTGAAGCAT
TTATCAGGGTTATTGTCTCATGAGCGGATACATATTTGAATGTATTTAGAAAAATAAACAAATAGGGGTT
CCGCGCACATTTCCCCGAAAAGTGCCACCTGCAGCCTGAATATGGGCCAAACAGGATATCTGTGGTAAGC
AGTTCCTGCCCCGGCTCAGGGCCAAGAACAGATGGAACAGCTGAATATGGGCCAAACAGGATATCTGTGG
TAAGCAGTTCCTGCCCCGGCTCAGGGCCAAGAACAGATGGTCCCCAGATGCGGTCCAGCCCTCAGCAGTT
TCTAGAGAACCATCAGATGTTTCCAGGGTGCCCCAAGGACCTGAAATGACCCTGTGCCTTATTTGAACTA
ACCAATCAGTTCGCTTCTCGCTTCTGTTCGCGCGCTTCTGCTCCCCGAGCTCAATAAAAGAGCCCACAAC
CCCTCACTCGGGGCGCCAGTCCTCCGATTGACTGAGTCGCCCGGGTACCCGTGTATCCAATAAACCCTCT
TGCAGTTGCATCCGACTTGTGGTCTCGCTGTTCCTTGGGAGGGTCTCCTCTGAGTGATTGACTACCCGTC
AGCGGGGGTCTTTCATTTGGGGGCTCGTCCGGGATCGGGAGACCCCTGCCCAGGGACCACCGACCCACCA
CCGGGAGGCAAGCTGGCCAGCAACTTATCTGTGTCTGTCCGATTGTCTAGTGTCTATGACTGATTTTATG
CGCCTGCGTCGGTACTAGTTAGCTAACTAGCTCTGTATCTGGCGGACCCGTGGTGGAACTGACGAGTTCT
GAACACCCGGCCGCAACCCTGGGAGACGTCCCAGGGACTTTGGGGGCCGTTTTTGTGGCCCGACCTGAGG
AAGGGAGTCGATGTGGAATCCGACCCCGTCAGGATATGTGGTTCTGGTAGGAGACGAGAACCTAAAACAG
TTCCCGCCTCCGTCTGAATTTTTGCTTTCGGTTTGGAACCGAAGCCGCGCGTCTTGTCTGCTGCAGCGCT
GCAGCATCGTTCTGTGTTGTCTCTGTCTGACTGTGTTTCTGTATTTGTCTGAAAATTAGGGCCAGACTGT
TACCACTCCCTTAAGTTTGACCTTAGGTCACTGGAAAGATGTCGAGCGGATCGCTCACAACCAGTCGGTA
GATGTCAAGAAGAGACGTTGGGTTACCTTCTGCTCTGCAGAATGGCCAACCTTTAACGTCGGATGGCCGC
GAGACGGCACCTTTAACCGAGACCTCATCACCCAGGTTAAGATCAAGGTCTTTTCACCTGGCCCGCATGG
ACACCCAGACCAGGTCCCCTACATCGTGACCTGGGAAGCCTTGGCTTTTGACCCCCCTCCCTGGGTCAAG
CCCTTTGTACACCCTAAGCCTCCGCCTCCTCTTCCTCCATCCGCCCCGTCTCTCCCCCTTGAACCTCCTC
GTTCGACCCCGCCTCGATCCTCCCTTTATCCAGCCCTCACTCCTTCTCTAGGCGCCGGCCGGATC
